Addgene plasmid #140450: pCEP4_HLA-myc-GRM3 C127A-VC
Purpose: Mammalian expression plasmid for c-myc-tagged mGluR3 fused to the C-terminal half of split fluorescent Venus (VC)
Depositing lab: Erik Procko. Depositing organization: University of Illinois at Urbana-Champaign.
Backbone
  Vector backbone: pCEP4
  Backbone size w/o insert (bp): 10169
  Total vector size (bp): 13721
  Vector type: Mammalian Expression
  Selectable markers: Hygromycin
Growth in bacteria
  Bacterial resistance: Ampicillin, 100 μg/mL
  Growth temperature: 37°C
  Growth strain: DH5alpha
  Copy number: Unknown
Gene/Insert
  Gene/Insert name: GRM3 (alt names: mGluR3; metabotropic glutamate receptor 3)
  Species: H. sapiens (human)
  Insert size (bp): 2928
  Mutation: Cysteine 127 to alanine
  Entrez Gene: GRM3 (a.k.a. GLUR3, GPRC1C, MGLUR3, mGlu3)
  Tag / fusion protein: c-myc tag (N terminal on insert); VC: Venus (I152L) C-terminal residues 155-238 (C terminal on insert) (C terminal on insert); Signal/leader sequence from HLA class I histocompatibility antigen A-2 alpha chain (HLA) (N terminal on insert) (N terminal on insert)
  Cloning method: Restriction Enzyme; 5′ cloning site NheI (not destroyed); 3′ cloning site XhoI (not destroyed)
  Sequencing primers: 5′ CMV_fwd; 3′ EBV_rev
Terms and licenses: Academic/Nonprofit Terms; Industry Terms: Not Available to Industry
How to cite: pCEP4_HLA-myc-GRM3 C127A-VC was a gift from Erik Procko (Addgene plasmid # 140450 ; http://n2t.net/addgene:140450 ; RRID:Addgene_140450)
