[The description below was written by a language model from this plasmid's Addgene catalogue record and pLannotate feature annotations shown in this document.]
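Description:
pCEP4_HLA-myc-GRM3 C127A-VC is a mammalian expression plasmid built on the episomal pCEP4 backbone. It carries the Epstein-Barr virus oriP origin together with an EBNA1 coding sequence, a pairing that allows the plasmid to replicate and persist extrachromosomally in permissive primate cells. Mammalian selection is provided by a hygromycin B phosphotransferase cassette driven by a minimal HSV thymidine kinase promoter and closed by the HSV TK polyadenylation signal. In E. coli the plasmid is propagated through a ColE1/pUC-type origin and selected with ampicillin via the β-lactamase gene. Several short annotated fragments (rop, tetracycline resistance, herpesvirus glycoprotein and SV40 large T pieces) appear to be backbone remnants rather than functional parts. The catalogue lists a total size of 13,721 bp, whereas the annotated sequencing record is 13,099 nt; the record does not explain the difference.

The payload, cloned between NheI and XhoI, is a single fusion open reading frame under the CMV immediate-early enhancer and promoter and terminated by the SV40 poly(A) signal. It begins with the signal sequence of the HLA class I A-2 alpha chain, which directs the protein into the secretory pathway. A c-myc epitope follows, placed at the extracellular N-terminus of the mature receptor. Next comes human metabotropic glutamate receptor 3 (GRM3, mGluR3), a G-protein-coupled glutamate receptor, carrying a cysteine 127 to alanine substitution. The C-terminus is fused to VC, residues 155-238 of Venus. VC is non-fluorescent alone but reconstitutes fluorescence when brought close to a complementary N-terminal Venus fragment. The construct is therefore suited to bimolecular fluorescence complementation assays of receptor association, with the myc tag available for detecting expression. The record does not state the rationale for the C127A mutation.
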