Features (pLannotate 1.2.2; 25 found; start..end, strand, type, name):
    126..166     -  CDS            rop (fragment): Rop protein, which maintains plasmids at low copy number; rop
    169..252     +  CDS            large T antigen (fragment): large T antigen from SV40 (simian virus 40)
    275..409     +  polyA_signal   SV40 poly(A) signal: SV40 polyadenylation signal
    432..683     -  CDS            VC155: C-terminal fragment of mVenus for use in bimolecular fluorescence complementation (BiFC) (Kodama and Hu, 2010)
    684..3233    -  CDS            GRM3: GRM3_HUMAN - Also known as GPRC1C, MGLUR3. Experimental evidence at protein level: Swiss-Prot protein existence level 1. G-protein coupled receptor for glutamate. Ligand binding causes a conformation change that triggers signaling via guanine nucleotide-binding proteins (G proteins) and modulates the activity of down-stream effectors. Signaling inhibits adenylate cyclase activity. From Homo sapiens (Human).
   3243..3269    -  CDS            Myc (fragment): Myc (human c-Myc proto-oncogene) epitope tag
   3273..3350    -  CDS            HLA-A (fragment): HLAA_HUMAN - Also known as HLAA. Experimental evidence at protein level: Swiss-Prot protein existence level 1. Allele A*74:01: Presents immunodominant HIV-1 epitopes derived from gag-pol (GQMVHQAISPR, QIYPGIKVR) and rev (RQIHSISER), carrying an aliphatic residue at position 2 and Arg anchor residue at the C-terminus. May contribute to viral load control in chronic HIV-1 infection. From Homo sapiens (Human).
   3408..3607    -  promoter       CMV promoter: human cytomegalovirus (CMV) immediate early promoter
   3609..3988    -  enhancer       CMV enhancer: human cytomegalovirus immediate early enhancer
   4162..4187    +  CDS            bla(M) (fragment): β-lactamase lacking the signal sequence; bla(M); allows cytosolic expression of β-lactamase
   4218..4442    -  CDS            gH (fragment): GH_HHV11 - Experimental evidence at protein level: Swiss-Prot protein existence level 1. The heterodimer glycoprotein H-glycoprotein L is required for the fusion of viral and plasma membranes leading to virus entry into the host cell. Following initial binding to host receptor, membrane fusion is mediated by the fusion machinery composed of gB and the heterodimer gH/gL. May also be involved in the fusion between the virion envelope and the outer nuclear membrane during virion morphogenesis. From Human herpesvirus 1 (strain 17) (HHV-1) (Human herpes simplex virus 1).
   4642..4690    -  polyA_signal   HSV TK poly(A) signal: herpes simplex virus thymidine kinase polyadenylation signal (Cole and Stacy, 1985)
   4732..5769    -  CDS            HygR: hygromycin B phosphotransferase confers resistance to hygromycin
   5812..5874    -  promoter       Mini-TK promoter: minimal herpes simplex virus (HSV) thymidine kinase promoter
   5863..6063    +  CDS            MDV035 (fragment): UL24_GAHVM - Protein inferred from homology: Swiss-Prot protein existence level 3. May play a role in the dispersal of host nucleolin from the nucleolus throughout the nucleus leading to a decrease in ribosome biogenesis. From Gallid herpesvirus 2 (strain Chicken/Md5/ATCC VR-987) (GaHV-2) (Marek's disease herpesvirus type 1).
   6184..6342    +  CDS            TcR (fragment): tetracycline efflux protein; tet; confers resistance to tetracycline
   6388..6976    -  rep_origin     ori: high-copy-number ColE1/pMB1/pBR322/pUC origin of replication
   7147..8007    -  CDS            AmpR: β-lactamase; bla; confers resistance to ampicillin, carbenicillin, and related antibiotics
   8008..8112    -  promoter       AmpR promoter: bla
   8225..8248    +  promoter       tet promoter (fragment): E. coli promoter for tetracycline efflux protein gene
   8251..8595    +  CDS            BRRF2_EBVB9 (fragment): Protein inferred from homology: Swiss-Prot protein existence level 3. From Epstein-Barr virus (strain B95-8) (HHV-4) (Human herpesvirus 4).
   8633..10558   +  CDS            EBNA1: Epstein-Barr nuclear antigen 1, also known as EBNA-1 crucial for latent viral infection, and for episomal amplification of vectors containing the oriP origin (Okita et al., 2013)
  10641..10859   +  CDS            gL (fragment): GL_EBVB9 - Experimental evidence at protein level: Swiss-Prot protein existence level 1. The heterodimer glycoprotein H-glycoprotein L is required for the fusion of viral and plasma membranes leading to virus entry into the host cell. Acts as a functional inhibitor of gH and maintains gH in an inhibited form. Upon binding to host integrins, gL dissociates from gH leading to activation of the viral fusion glycoproteins gB and gH. Fusion of EBV with B-lymphocytes requires the additional receptor- binding protein gp42, which forms a complex with gH/gL. The heterodimer gH/gL targets also host EPHA
  10860..12649   +  rep_origin     oriP: Epstein-Barr virus oriP replication origin (Yates et al., 2000)
  13095..14      +  misc_feature   MCS (fragment) (across the origin): pUC18/19 multiple cloning site
>Addgene plasmid #140450 | pCEP4_HLA-myc-GRM3 C127A-VC | addgene full sequence | sequence record 292295 | Addgene NGS Result
TCTAGAGTCGACCTCATGGCTGCGCCCCGACACCCGCCAACACCCGCTGACGCGCCCTGACGGGCTTGTC
TGCTCCCGGCATCCGCTTACAGACAAGCTGTGACCGTCTCCGGGAGCTGCATGTGTCAGAGGTTTTCACC
GTCATCACCGAAACGCGCGAGGCAGCCGGATCATAATCAGCCATACCACATTTGTAGAGGTTTTACTTGC
TTTAAAAAACCTCCCACACCTCCCCCTGAACCTGAAACATAAAATGAATGCAATTGTTGTTGTTAACTTG
TTTATTGCAGCTTATAATGGTTACAAATAAAGCAATAGCATCACAAATTTCACAAATAAAGCATTTTTTT
CACTGCATTCTAGTTGTGGTTTGTCCAAACTCATCAATGTATCTTATCATGTCTGGATCCGGCCTTGCCG
GCCTCGAGTTACTTGTACAGCTCGTCCATACCGAGAGTGATCCCGGCGGCGGTCACGAACTCCAGCAGGA
CCATGTGATCGCGCTTCTCGTTGGGGTCTTTGCTCAGCTTGGACTGGTAGCTCAGGTAGTGGTTGTCGGG
CAGCAGCACGGGGCCGTCGCCGATGGGGGTGTTCTGCTGGTAGTGGTCGGCGAGCTGCACGCCGCCGTCC
TCGATGTTGTGGCGGATCTTGAAGTTGGCCTTGATGCCGTTCTTCTGCTTGTCCAGAGATGAGGTGGTGG
AGTCGAGGACTTCCCGCCCATTGCACACCGTTGGCACATACGTGCTTGCAGAGGACTGAGAGTATGTGGT
CCCAGTTCCACTGACACTGAACCTGTTGAGGTGCAGTCTGTGTGTGACAACATTCTTCTGGGGTTGAAAC
AGGATGATGTGAACCTTGGGTGCAAACAAACAGCCCAAGACCACAAAGCCACTCAGGCTGACAGAGATGC
ACATGGTTGTCGTCTGCACTCTGTAGTCACTTGATGTCACATAAAATATAGGGAGGAAGGCCAACCAGAT
GATGCACGTGGTGTACATGGTAAAACCTATGAACTTAGCTTCGTTGAAATTTTCTGGGCACTTCCGCGTT
TTGAAGGCGTACACAGTGCATAAGATCACCAGGATCACATCGTAGGTAAGAGAGATCAACATGCTGGAAT
CTTTGACATTGCATTTTAGGATGACTGTTTCCCGCTTCTCTGCAAGGGTATACCTCCTGGTGCCTGGGGC
CTCCAGGATGAGCCACACAGACACCATCACAATTTGCACCAGGATCAGACCCAGGCAGATGAAAACCTGA
GAACTGGGGCTGATGAATTTTGGCCTCTGAGCGCCATTCTTGACCCCATCGAAGATGCGGGCAATGCAGT
TTGTCTTGGTCAGCAGGGCTGAGTAACAGATAGCGAAGGAACTCCCCAGCCCGAGTCGGCGCAATGCACA
GATGACTGGTGATGGCTTGGCAATGAAGAAGAATGTCATGCAGTATGACAGGCCAACCCCAAACAATAAG
ATGTAGCAGAGTTCTCGGCCCGATGCTTTGACCAAGGGTGTGTTGTTGTGCTTGATAAAAACAGTTACAA
CCATGCATGTACACATAAAACCCAGACAGGCAATGGTGACTGGGCCAATGGCCCAGGCGTCTTCCCACCT
GATGTAGTCCTCAGGAAGGTCATAGCATCCAGTTAGGTCTGCAGTGGGCCACTGTCCAGACCCACAATCC
ATACAGGTAAACTCATCAGCCAGGTATTCGTACGGTTCACAGGGGATGCAAATCCAGCAGCAGACATCCC
CTGGTTGCATATTCTTCATTTCATTGGGGGCACAGGGGTCGCTGCACTGGGAAGTGGGGACTGAGTTCCG
GGACCAGTGGATAGAGTTGACATCTAGCGATAAGGTTTCTGCCCAGTGACCAACTTTCAAGTAGGAATAC
TTTCCACCTACATTTTGGAAATTGAACACGTTGTATCGCCCCATTCCATCTCCAAAAGTGTCAAACTTGA
CTATGCTATCTGCATCTTTATTTGGGTTGAATGGAGCCGTGAAGTTGATTTTCAGCAAGTAATCCTTGTA
CAACTTCTTCCCATCCAGGATCTTCATAGCATCACAAAGCTTGGTAGTGTTGGGACAGAGGGTGCGCTGC
ATTTTGTGCAAAGCGTGGGCCATGGCATACACCGCGTTCACCACAAACATGATCTTGGACTCTTGCTCGT
AGTTGCTGCTGTCGATGGCCAGGTGCTTGTCGCAGACGCGCCTGTGGTTGCGTTTGTTCTGGAGGCTGCA
CTGAAACTTTTGCTCCCAGAAGTCCCGGAACCAGGGGTTGCGGTGGTTGTTGTAGGGGTTGAGGCTCTGG
AAGTAGCGGTCGAACTGGCGGACAGGCTGGGAGGCCAGCTCCAGGGTGATGGCGCCGTAGGCCACATGCT
CGCTGCCCTTGATGATGCTCTCCTGCGCGCCCCAGCCGTCGCTGGCCACCCAGGTGAAGGAGGCATTGGC
GCGGCTGGCGGCTGCAATGAGCTCCCGCGAGTCGTCGCTGCGCATGAAGAGGACCACGACGCGCGCGTTG
GGCTTCTGCAACAGTTCTCGGATCACGCTGTCGTAGGACTTGCGGATGTTGGAGCGGCCCACCTTCTCCG
CCGTAGCGATGCAGATGTTGCGCAGGCGGGCTTCCTGCTCGAAGGCCTCGATCCCTGTCTCCCCGTAATC
ACCCTCGGAGGCTACTGTGGACACGTAGGTCCAGTTGAAGAAGCGCAAGATCTCAGCCATGGCTTTGGCC
TGGTAGAAGTCGGGGGGCACGGTCCTGGCAAAGTAATCATAGCGCGACTTATCACTGAGTTTGGCGCTGG
TGGATGCGTAGCTGATCTGAGGGATCTGGAAGAGCCGCAGCAGGTTTGCCACCTGTATGGAAACACTGCT
ATAAGAGCCACCAATGACCCCTGCAATGAGAAGTGGGATGTTTTCTTGAATGGCATAGGATCCATCAGGA
GCCATATACTCAGCTTCATCCACTTTTGTCAAAGATGCCCTGACAAACTCCAGTGATTGCTCCAATGCAT
AGGTATCCCTTGAACATGTATCCAAAATGTGAACACCCAACTTCACTCCTGGTAGCAAGTAATCATCTTT
GTTGATTTCATCAATAGCAAACAACATGGCTTCCAGGCGTTGAATCCCTCGGTCTTCATTGATTCGCCCA
CATTCTTCAGTTCCAGTGCCTTTTTCGTTAATAGGAAACAGGCCCCCTAAAACAAGGTCACCTTCTATTT
TAATCTCTCTCCTGGATCCTCCCAAGTCCTCTTCAGAAATAAGCTTTTGTTCGGAGCCCGCCCAGGTCTG
GGTCAGGGCCAGGGCCCCCGAGAGTAGCAGGACGAGGGTTCGGGGCGCCATGACGGCCATGGTGGCGCTA
GCAGCTGGTACCCAGCTTCTAGAGATCTGACGGTTCACTAAACGAGCTCTGCTTATATAGACCTCCCACC
GTACACGCCTACCGCCCATTTGCGTCAACGGGGCGGGGTTATTACGACATTTTGGAAAGTCCCGTTGATT
TTGGTGCCAAAACAAACTCCCATTGACGTCAATGGGGTGGAGACTTGGAAATCCCCGTGAGTCAAACCGC
TATCCACGCCCATTGGTGTACTGCCAAAACCGCATCACCATGGTAATAGCGATGACTAATACGTAGATGT
ACTGCCAAGTAGGAAAGTCCCGTAAGGTCATGTACTGGGCATAATGCCAGGCGGGCCATTTACCGTCATT
GACGTCAATAGGGGGCGGACTTGGCATATGATACACTTGATGTACTGCCAAGTGGGCAGTTTACCGTAAA
TACTCCACCCATTGACGTCAATGGAAAGTCCCTATTGGCGTTACTATGGGAACATACGTCATTATTGACG
TCAATGGGCGGGGGTCGTTGGGCGGTCAGCCAGGCGGGCCATTTACCGTAAGTTATGTAACGCGGAACTC
CATATATGGGCTATGAACTAATGACCCCGTAATTGATTACTATTAATAACTAGTCAATAATCAATGTCAA
CATGGCGGTCATATTGGACATGAGCCAATATAAATGTACATATTATGATATAGATACAACGTATGCAATG
GCCAATAGCCAATATTGATTTATGCTATATAACCAATGACTAATATGGCTAATTGCCAATATTGATTCAA
TGTATAGATCTTCCATACCTACCAGTTCTGCGCCTGCAGCAATGGCAACAACGTTGCCCGGATCTGCGAT
GATAAGCTGTCAAACATGAGAATTGGTCGACTAGCTTGGCACGCCAGAAATCCGCGCGGTGGTTTTTGGG
GGTCGGGGGTGTTTGGCAGCCACAGACGCCCGGTGTTCGTGTCGCGCCAGTACATGCGGTCCATGCCCAG
GCCATCCAAAAACCATGGGTCTGTCTGCTCAGTCCAGTCGTGGACCTGACCCCACGCAACGCCCAAAATA
ATAACCCCCACGAACCATAAACCATTCCCCATGGGGGACCCCGTCCCTAACCCACGGGGCCAGTGGCTAT
GGCAGGGCCTGCCGCCCCGACGTTGGCTGCGAGCCCTGGGCCTTCACCCGAACTTGGGGGGTGGGGTGGG
GAAAAGGAAGAAACGCGGGCGTATTGGCCCCAATGGGGTCTCGGTGGGGTATCGACAGAGTGCCAGCCCT
GGGACCGAACCCCGCGTTTATGAACAAACGACCCAACACCCGTGCGTTTTATTCTGTCTTTTTATTGCCG
TCATAGCGCGGGTTCCTTCCGGTATTGTCTCCTTCCGTGTTTCAGTTAGCCTCCCCCATCTCCCGATCCG
GACGAGTGCTGGGGCGTCGGTTTCCACTATCGGCGAGTACTTCTACACAGCCATCGGTCCAGACGGCCGC
GCTTCTGCGGGCGATTTGTGTACGCCCGACAGTCCCGGCTCCGGATCGGACGATTGCGTCGCATCGACCC
TGCGCCCAAGCTGCATCATCGAAATTGCCGTCAACCAAGCTCTGATAGAGTTGGTCAAGACCAATGCGGA
GCATATACGCCCGGAGCCGCGGCGATCCTGCAAGCTCCGGATGCCTCCGCTCGAAGTAGCGCGTCTGCTG
CTCCATACAAGCCAACCACGGCCTCCAGAAGAAGATGTTGGCGACCTCGTATTGGGAATCCCCGAACATC
GCCTCGCTCCAGTCAATGACCGCTGTTATGCGGCCATTGTCCGTCAGGACATTGTTGGAGCCGAAATCCG
CGTGCACGAGGTGCCGGACTTCGGGGCAGTCCTCGGCCCAAAGCATCAGCTCATCGAGAGCCTGCGCGAC
GGACGCACTGACGGTGTCGTCCATCACAGTTTGCCAGTGATACACATGGGGATCAGCAATCGCGCATATG
AAATCACGCCATGTAGTGTATTGACCGATTCCTTGCGGTCCGAATGGGCCGAACCCGCTCGTCTGGCTAA
GATCGGCCGCAGCGATCGCATCCATGGCCTCCGCGACCGGCTGCAGAACAGCGGGCAGTTCGGTTTCAGG
CAGGTCTTGCAACGTGACACCCTGTGCACGGCGGGAGATGCAATAGGTCAGGCTCTCGCTGAATTCCCCA
ATGTCAAGCACTTCCGGAATCGGGAGCGCGGCCGATGCAAAGTGCCGATAAACATAACGATCTTTGTAGA
AACCATCGGCGCAGCTATTTACCCGCAGGACATATCCACGCCCTCCTACATCGAAGCTGAAAGCACGAGA
TTCTTCGCCCTCCGAGAGCTGCATCAGGTCGGAGACGCTGTCGAACTTTTCGATCAGAAACTTCTCGACA
GACGTCGCGGTGAGTTCAGGCTTTTTCATATCTCATTGCCCCCCGGGATCTGCGGCACGCTGTTGACGCT
GTTAAGCGGGTCGCTGCAGGGTCGCTCGGTGTTCGAGGCCACACGCGTCACCTTAATATGCGAAGTGGAC
CTCGGACCGCGCCGCCCCGACTGCATCTGCGTGTTCGAATTCGCCAATGACAAGACGCTGGGCGGGGTTT
GTGTCATCATAGAACTAAAGACATGCAAATATATTTCTTCCGGGGACACCGCCAGCAAACGCGAGCAACG
GGCCACGGGGATGAAGCAGGGCGGCACCTCGCTAACGGATTCACCACTCCAAGAATTGGAGCCAATCAAT
TCTTGCGGAGAACTGTGAATGCGCAAACCAACCCTTGGCAGAACATATCCATCGCGTCCGCCATCTCCAG
CAGCCGCACGCGGCGCATCTCGGGGCCGACGCGCTGGGCTACGTCTTGCTGGCGTTCGCGACGCGAGGCT
GGATGGCCTTCCCCATTATGATTCTTCTCGCTTCCGGCGGCATCGGGATGCCCGCGTTGCAGGCCATGCT
GTCCAGGCAGGTAGATGACGACCATCAGGGACAGCTTCAAGGCCAGCAAAAGGCCAGGAACCGTAAAAAG
GCCGCGTTGCTGGCGTTTTTCCATAGGCTCCGCCCCCCTGACGAGCATCACAAAAATCGACGCTCAAGTC
AGAGGTGGCGAAACCCGACAGGACTATAAAGATACCAGGCGTTTCCCCCTGGAAGCTCCCTCGTGCGCTC
TCCTGTTCCGACCCTGCCGCTTACCGGATACCTGTCCGCCTTTCTCCCTTCGGGAAGCGTGGCGCTTTCT
CATAGCTCACGCTGTAGGTATCTCAGTTCGGTGTAGGTCGTTCGCTCCAAGCTGGGCTGTGTGCACGAAC
CCCCCGTTCAGCCCGACCGCTGCGCCTTATCCGGTAACTATCGTCTTGAGTCCAACCCGGTAAGACACGA
CTTATCGCCACTGGCAGCAGCCACTGGTAACAGGATTAGCAGAGCGAGGTATGTAGGCGGTGCTACAGAG
TTCTTGAAGTGGTGGCCTAACTACGGCTACACTAGAAGGACAGTATTTGGTATCTGCGCTCTGCTGAAGC
CAGTTACCTTCGGAAAAAGAGTTGGTAGCTCTTGATCCGGCAAACAAACCACCGCTGGTAGCGGTGGTTT
TTTTGTTTGCAAGCAGCAGATTACGCGCAGAAAAAAAGGATCTCAAGAAGATCCTTTGATCTTTTCTACG
GGGTCTGACGCTCAGTGGAACGAAAACTCACGTTAAGGGATTTTGGTCATGAGATTATCAAAAAGGATCT
TCACCTAGATCCTTTTAAATTAAAAATGAAGTTTTAAATCAATCTAAAGTATATATGAGTAAACTTGGTC
TGACAGTTACCAATGCTTAATCAGTGAGGCACCTATCTCAGCGATCTGTCTATTTCGTTCATCCATAGTT
GCCTGACTCCCCGTCGTGTAGATAACTACGATACGGGAGGGCTTACCATCTGGCCCCAGTGCTGCAATGA
TACCGCGAGACCCACGCTCACCGGCTCCAGATTTATCAGCAATAAACCAGCCAGCCGGAAGGGCCGAGCG
CAGAAGTGGTCCTGCAACTTTATCCGCCTCCATCCAGTCTATTAATTGTTGCCGGGAAGCTAGAGTAAGT
AGTTCGCCAGTTAATAGTTTGCGCAACGTTGTTGCCATTGCTGCAGGCATCGTGGTGTCACGCTCGTCGT
TTGGTATGGCTTCATTCAGCTCCGGTTCCCAACGATCAAGGCGAGTTACATGATCCCCCATGTTGTGCAA
AAAAGCGGTTAGCTCCTTCGGTCCTCCGATCGTTGTCAGAAGTAAGTTGGCCGCAGTGTTATCACTCATG
GTTATGGCAGCACTGCATAATTCTCTTACTGTCATGCCATCCGTAAGATGCTTTTCTGTGACTGGTGAGT
ACTCAACCAAGTCATTCTGAGAATAGTGTATGCGGCGACCGAGTTGCTCTTGCCCGGCGTCAACACGGGA
TAATACCGCGCCACATAGCAGAACTTTAAAAGTGCTCATCATTGGAAAACGTTCTTCGGGGCGAAAACTC
TCAAGGATCTTACCGCTGTTGAGATCCAGTTCGATGTAACCCACTCGTGCACCCAACTGATCTTCAGCAT
CTTTTACTTTCACCAGCGTTTCTGGGTGAGCAAAAACAGGAAGGCAAAATGCCGCAAAAAAGGGAATAAG
GGCGACACGGAAATGTTGAATACTCATACTCTTCCTTTTTCAATATTATTGAAGCATTTATCAGGGTTAT
TGTCTCATGAGCGGATACATATTTGAATGTATTTAGAAAAATAAACAAATAGGGGTTCCGCGCACATTTC
CCCGAAAAGTGCCACCTGACGTCTAAGAAACCATTATTATCATGACATTAACCTATAAAAATAGGCGTAT
CACGAGGCCCTTTCGTCTTCAAGAATTCTCATGTTTGACAGCTTATCATCGATAAGCTGATCCTCACAGG
CCGCACCCAGCTTTTCTTCCGTTGCCCCAGTAGCATCTCTGTCTGGTGACCTTGAAGAGGAAGAGGAGGG
GTCCCGAGAATCCCCATCCCTACCGTCCAGCAAAAAGGGGGACGAGGAATTTGAGGCCTGGCTTGAGGCT
CAGGACGCAAATCTTGAGGATGTTCAGCGGGAGTTTTCCGGGCTGCGAGTAATTGGTGATGAGGACGAGG
ATGGTTCGGAGGATGGGGAATTTTCAGACCTGGATCTGTCTGACAGCGACCATGAAGGGGATGAGGGTGG
GGGGGCTGTTGGAGGGGGCAGGAGTCTGCACTCCCTGTATTCACTGAGCGTCGTCTAATAAAGATGTCTA
TTGATCTCTTTTAGTGTGAATCATGTCTGACGAGGGGCCAGGTACAGGACCTGGAAATGGCCTAGGAGAG
AAGGGAGACACATCTGGACCAGAAGGCTCCGGCGGCAGTGGACCTCAAAGAAGAGGGGGTGATAACCATG
GACGAGGACGGGGAAGAGGACGAGGACGAGGAGGCGGAAGACCAGGAGCCCCGGGCGGCTCAGGATCAGG
GCCAAGACATAGAGATGGTGTCCGGAGACCCCAAAAACGTCCAAGTTGCATTGGCTGCAAAGGGACCCAC
GGTGGAACAGGAGCAGGAGCAGGAGCGGGAGGGGCAGGAGCAGGAGGGGCAGGAGCAGGAGGAGGGGCAG
GAGCAGGAGGAGGGGCAGGAGGGGCAGGAGGGGSAGGAGGGGSAGGAGSAGGAGGAGGGGSAGGAGSAGG
AGGAGGGGSRGGWGGSGSAGGRGGGGCAGGAGSAGGAGGAGGRGSRGGAGCAGGAGGAGGGGSAGGRGGG
GSAGGRGSAGGAGGAGGGGSAGGAGGGGSAGGAGGGGSAGGAGCAGGAGGRGGGGCAGGAGCAGGAGGAG
GGGCAGGAGGRGSAGGAGSAGGAGGAGGGGSAGGAGGGGSAGGAGGNGCAGGAGCAGGAGGAGGGGCAGG
AGCAGGAGGGGCAGGAGGGGCAGGAGGGGCAGGAGCAGGAGGGGCAGGAGCAGGAGGAGGGGCAGGAGGG
GCAGGAGGGGCAGGAGCAGGAGGGGCAGGAGCAGGAGGGGCAGGAGCAGGAGGGGCAGGAGCAGGAGGGG
CAGGAGGGGCAGGAGCAGGAGGGGCAGGRGGGGCAGGAGCAGGAGGGGCAGGAGGGGCAGGAGCAGGAGG
AGGGGCAGGAGGGGCAGGAGCAGGAGGAGGGGCAGGAGGGGCAGGAGCAGGAGGGGCAGGAGGGGSAGGA
GCAGGAGGGGCAGGAGGGGCAGGAGCAGGAGGGGCAGGAGGGGCAGGAGCAGGAGGAGGGGCAGGAGCAG
GAGGGGCAGGAGCAGGAGGTGGAGGCCGGGGTCGAGGAGGCAGTGGAGGCCGGGGTCGAGGAGGTAGTGG
AGGCCGGGGTCGAGGAGGTAGTGGAGGCCGCCGGGGTAGAGGACGTGAAAGAGCCAGGGGGGGAAGTCGT
GAAAGAGCCAGGGGGAGAGGTCGTGGACGTGGAGAAAAGAGGCCCAGGAGTCCCAGTAGTCAGTCATCAT
CATCCGGGTCTCCACCGCGCAGGCCCCCTCCAGGTAGAAGGCCATTTTTCCACCCTGTAGGGGAAGCCGA
TTATTTTGAATACCACCAAGAAGGTGGCCCAGATGGTGAGCCTGACGTGCCCCCGGGAGCGATAGAGCAG
GGCCCCGCAGATGACCCAGGAGAAGGCCCAAGCACTGGACCCCGGGGTCAGGGTGATGGAGGCAGGCGCA
AAAAAGGAGGGTGGTTTGGAAAGCATCGTGGTCAAGGAGGTTCCAACCCGAAATTTGAGAACATTGCAGA
AGGTTTAAGAGCTCTCCTGGCTAGGAGTCACGTAGAAAGGACTACCGACGAAGGAACTTGGGTCGCCGGT
GTGTTCGTATATGGAGGTAGTAAGACCTCCCTTTACAACCTAAGGCGAGGAACTGCCCTTGCTATTCCAC
AATGTCGTCTTACACCATTGAGTCGTCTCCCCTTTGGAATGGCCCCTGGACCCGGCCCACAACCTGGCCC
GCTAAGGGAGTCCATTGTCTGTTATTTCATGGTCTTTTTACAAACTCATATATTTGCTGAGGTTTTGAAG
GATGCGATTAAGGACCTTGTTATGACAAAGCCCGCTCCTACCTGCAATATCAGGGTGACTGTGTGCAGCT
TTGACGATGGAGTAGATTTGCCTCCCTGGTTTCCACCTATGGTGGAAGGGGCTGCCGCGGAGGGTGATGA
CGGAGATGACGGAGATGAAGGAGGTGATGGAGATGAGGGTGAGGAAGGGCAGGAGTGATGTAACTTGTTA
GGAGACGCCCTCAATCGTATTAAAAGCCGTGTATTCCCCCGCACTAAAGAATAAATCCCCAGTAGACATC
ATGCGTGCTGTTGGTGTATTTCTGGCCATCTGTCTTGTCACCATTTTCGTCCTCCCAACATGGGGCAATT
GGGCATACCCATGTTGTCACGTCACTCAGCTCCGCGCTCAACACCTTCTCGCGTTGGAAAACATTAGCGA
CATTTACCTGGTGAGCAATCAGACATGCGACGGCTTTAGCCTGGCCTCCTTAAATTCACCTAAGAATGGG
AGCAACCAGCAGGAAAAGGACAAGCAGCGAAAATTCACGCCCCCTTGGGAGGTGGCGGCATATGCAAAGG
ATAGCACTCCCACTCTACTACTGGGTATCATATGCTGACTGTATATGCATGAGGATAGCATATGCTACCC
GGATACAGATTAGGATAGCATATACTACCCAGATATAGATTAGGATAGCATATGCTACCCAGATATAGAT
TAGGATAGCCTATGCTACCCAGATATAAATTAGGATAGCATATACTACCCAGATATAGATTAGGATAGCA
TATGCTACCCAGATATAGATTAGGATAGCCTATGCTACCCAGATATAGATTAGGATAGCATATGCTACCC
AGATATAGATTAGGATAGCATATGCTATCCAGATATTTGGGTAGTATATGCTACCCAGATATAAATTAGG
ATAGCATATACTACCCTAATCTCTATTAGGATAGCATATGCTACCCGGATACAGATTAGGATAGCATATA
CTACCCAGATATAGATTAGGATAGCATATGCTACCCAGATATAGATTAGGATAGCCTATGCTACCCAGAT
ATAAATTAGGATAGCATATACTACCCAGATATAGATTAGGATAGCATATGCTACCCAGATATAGATTAGG
ATAGCCTATGCTACCCAGATATAGATTAGGATAGCATATGCTATCCAGATATTTGGGTAGTATATGCTAC
CCATGGCAACATTAGCCCACCGTGCTCTCAGCGACCTCGTGAATATGAGGACCAACAACCCTGTGCTTGG
CGCTCAGGCGCAAGTGTGTGTAATTTGTCCTCCAGATCGCAGCAATCGCGCCCCTATCTTGGCCCGCCCA
CCTACTTATGCAGGTATTCCCCGGGGTGCCATTAGTGGTTTTGTGGGCAAGTGGTTTGACCGCAGTGGTT
AGCGGGGTTACAATCAGCCAAGTTATTACACCCTTATTTTACAGTCCAAAACCGCAGGGCGGCGTGTGGG
GGCTGACGCGTGCCCCCACTCCACAATTTCAAAAAAAAGAGTGGCCACTTGTCTTTGTTTATGGGCCCCA
TTGGCGTGGAGCCCCGTTTAATTTTCGGGGGTGTTAGAGACAACCAGTGGAGTCCGCTGCTGTCGGCGTC
CACTCTCTTTCCCCTTGTTACAAATAGAGTGTAACAACATGGTTCACCTGTCTTGGTCCCTGCCTGGGAC
ACATCTTAATAACCCCAGTATCATATTGCACTAGGATTATGTGTTGCCCATAGCCATAAATTCGTGTGAG
ATGGACATCCAGTCTTTACGGCTTGTCCCCACCCCATGGATTTCTATTGTTAAAGATATTCAGAATGTTT
CATTCCTACACTAGTATTTATTGCCCAAGGGGTTTGTGAGGGTTATATTGGTGTCATAGCACAATGCCAC
CACTGAACCCCCCGTCCAAATTTTATTCTGGGGGCGTCACCTGAAACCTTGTTTTCGAGCACCTCACATA
CACCTTACTGTTCACAACTCAGCAGTTATTCTATTAGCTAAACGAAGGAGAATGAAGAAGCAGGCGAAGA
TTCAGGAGAGTTCACTGCCCGCTCCTTGATCTTCAGCCACTGCCCTTGTGACTAAAATGGTTCACTACCC
TCGTGGAATCCTGACCCCATGTAAATAAAACCGTGACAGCTCATGGGGTGGGAGATATCGCTGTTCCTTA
GGACCCTTTTACTAACCCTAATTCGATAGCATATGCTTCCCGTTGGGTAACATATGCTATTGAATTAGGG
TTAGTCTGGATAGTATATACTACTACCCGGGAAGCATATGCTACCCGTTTAGGGTTAACAAGGGGGCCTT
ATAAACACTATTGCTAATGCCCTCTTGAGGGTCCGCTTATCGGTAGCTACACAGGCCCCTCTGATTGACG
TTGGTGTAGCCTCCCGTAGTCTTCCTGGGCCCCTGGGAGGTACATGTCCCCCAGCATTGGTGTAAGAGCT
TCAGCCAAGAGTTACACATAAAGGCAATGTTGTGTTGCAGTCCACAGACTGCAAAGTCTGCTCCAGGATG
AAAGCCACTCAGTGTTGGCAAATGTGCACATCCATTTATAAGGATGTCAACTACAGTCAGAGAACCCCTT
TGTGTTTGGTCCCCCCCCGTGTCACATGTGGAACAGGGCCCAGTTGGCAAGTTGTACCAACCAACTGAAG
GGATTACATGCACTGCCCCGCGAAGAAGGGGCAGAGATGTCGTAGTCAGGTTTAGTTCGTCCGGGGCGGG
GATCGATCC
