>Addgene plasmid #140450 | pCEP4_HLA-myc-GRM3 C127A-VC | depositor partial sequence | sequence record 272591 | Insert
GCTAGCGCCACCATGGCCGTCATGGCGCCCCGAACCCTCGTCCTGCTACTCTCGGGGGCCCTGGCCCTGA
CCCAGACCTGGGCGGGCTCCGAACAAAAGCTCATTTCTGAAGAGGACTTGGGAGGATCCAGGAGAGAGAT
TAAAATAGAAGGTGACCTTGTTTTAGGGGGCCTGTTTCCTATTAACGAAAAAGGCACTGGAACTGAAGAA
TGTGGGCGAATCAATGAAGACCGAGGGATTCAACGCCTGGAAGCCATGTTGTTTGCTATTGATGAAATCA
ACAAAGATGATTACTTGCTACCAGGAGTGAAGTTGGGTGTTCACATTTTGGATACATGTTCAAGGGATAC
CTATGCATTGGAGCAATCACTGGAGTTTGTCAGGGCATCTTTGACAAAAGTGGATGAAGCTGAGTATATG
GCTCCTGATGGATCCTATGCCATTCAAGAAAACATCCCACTTCTCATTGCAGGGGTCATTGGTGGCTCTT
ATAGCAGTGTTTCCATACAGGTGGCAAACCTGCTGCGGCTCTTCCAGATCCCTCAGATCAGCTACGCATC
CACCAGCGCCAAACTCAGTGATAAGTCGCGCTATGATTACTTTGCCAGGACCGTGCCCCCCGACTTCTAC
CAGGCCAAAGCCATGGCTGAGATCTTGCGCTTCTTCAACTGGACCTACGTGTCCACAGTAGCCTCCGAGG
GTGATTACGGGGAGACAGGGATCGAGGCCTTCGAGCAGGAAGCCCGCCTGCGCAACATCTGCATCGCTAC
GGCGGAGAAGGTGGGCCGCTCCAACATCCGCAAGTCCTACGACAGCGTGATCCGAGAACTGTTGCAGAAG
CCCAACGCGCGCGTCGTGGTCCTCTTCATGCGCAGCGACGACTCGCGGGAGCTCATTGCGGCCGCCAGCC
GCGCCAATGCCTCCTTCACCTGGGTGGCCAGCGACGGCTGGGGCGCGCAGGAGAGCATCATCAAGGGCAG
CGAGCATGTGGCCTACGGCGCCATCACCCTGGAGCTGGCCTCCCAGCCTGTCCGCCAGTTCGACCGCTAC
TTCCAGAGCCTCAACCCCTACAACAACCACCGCAACCCCTGGTTCCGGGACTTCTGGGAGCAAAAGTTTC
AGTGCAGCCTCCAGAACAAACGCAACCACAGGCGCGTCTGCGACAAGCACCTGGCCATCGACAGCAGCAA
CTACGAGCAAGAGTCCAAGATCATGTTTGTGGTGAACGCGGTGTATGCCATGGCCCACGCTTTGCACAAA
ATGCAGCGCACCCTCTGTCCCAACACTACCAAGCTTTGTGATGCTATGAAGATCCTGGATGGGAAGAAGT
TGTACAAGGATTACTTGCTGAAAATCAACTTCACGGCTCCATTCAACCCAAATAAAGATGCAGATAGCAT
AGTCAAGTTTGACACTTTTGGAGATGGAATGGGGCGATACAACGTGTTCAATTTCCAAAATGTAGGTGGA
AAGTATTCCTACTTGAAAGTTGGTCACTGGGCAGAAACCTTATCGCTAGATGTCAACTCTATCCACTGGT
CCCGGAACTCAGTCCCCACTTCCCAGTGCAGCGACCCCTGTGCCCCCAATGAAATGAAGAATATGCAACC
AGGGGATGTCTGCTGCTGGATTTGCATCCCCTGTGAACCGTACGAATACCTGGCTGATGAGTTTACCTGT
ATGGATTGTGGGTCTGGACAGTGGCCCACTGCAGACCTAACTGGATGCTATGACCTTCCTGAGGACTACA
TCAGGTGGGAAGACGCCTGGGCCATTGGCCCAGTCACCATTGCCTGTCTGGGTTTTATGTGTACATGCAT
GGTTGTAACTGTTTTTATCAAGCACAACAACACACCCTTGGTCAAAGCATCGGGCCGAGAACTCTGCTAC
ATCTTATTGTTTGGGGTTGGCCTGTCATACTGCATGACATTCTTCTTCATTGCCAAGCCATCACCAGTCA
TCTGTGCATTGCGCCGACTCGGGCTGGGGAGTTCCTTCGCTATCTGTTACTCAGCCCTGCTGACCAAGAC
AAACTGCATTGCCCGCATCTTCGATGGGGTCAAGAATGGCGCTCAGAGGCCAAAATTCATCAGCCCCAGT
TCTCAGGTTTTCATCTGCCTGGGTCTGATCCTGGTGCAAATTGTGATGGTGTCTGTGTGGCTCATCCTGG
AGGCCCCAGGCACCAGGAGGTATACCCTTGCAGAGAAGCGGGAAACAGTCATCCTTAAGTGCAATGTCAA
AGATTCCAGCATGTTGATCTCTCTTACCTACGATGTGATCCTGGTGATCTTATGCACTGTGTACGCCTTC
AAAACGCGGAAGTGCCCAGAAAATTTCAACGAAGCTAAGTTCATAGGTTTTACCATGTACACCACGTGCA
TCATCTGGTTGGCCTTCCTCCCTATATTTTATGTGACATCAAGTGACTACAGAGTGCAGACGACAACCAT
GTGCATCTCTGTCAGCCTGAGTGGCTTTGTGGTCTTGGGCTGTTTGTTTGCACCCAAGGTTCACATCATC
CTGTTTCAACCCCAGAAGAATGTTGTCACACACAGACTGCACCTCAACAGGTTCAGTGTCAGTGGAACTG
GGACCACATACTCTCAGTCCTCTGCAAGCACGTATGTGCCAACGGTGTGCAATGGGCGGGAAGTCCTCGA
CTCCACCACCTCATCTCTGGACAAGCAGAAGAACGGCATCAAGGCCAACTTCAAGATCCGCCACAACATC
GAGGACGGCGGCGTGCAGCTCGCCGACCACTACCAGCAGAACACCCCCATCGGCGACGGCCCCGTGCTGC
TGCCCGACAACCACTACCTGAGCTACCAGTCCAAGCTGAGCAAAGACCCCAACGAGAAGCGCGATCACAT
GGTCCTGCTGGAGTTCGTGACCGCCGCCGGGATCACTCTCGGCATGGACGAGCTGTACAAGTAACTCGAG
